>Addgene plasmid #122338 | px335-sgRNA-EF(Cas9n)-Birc6-R | depositor full sequence | sequence record 233479 | px335-sgRNA-EF(Cas9n)-Birc6-R sequence 8447 bps
GAGGGCCTATTTCCCATGATTCCTTCATATTTGCATATACGATACAAGGCTGTTAGAGAGATAATTGGAA
TTAATTTGACTGTAAACACAAAGATATTAGTACAAAATACGTGACGTAGAAAGTAATAATTTCTTGGGTA
GTTTGCAGTTTTAAAATTATGTTTTAAAATGGACTATCATATGCTTACCGTAACTTGAAAGTATTTCGAT
TTCTTGGCTTTATATATCTTGTGGAAAGGACGAAACACCGGCTCATAATTGGAAGTCACTGTTTAAGAGC
TATGCTGGAAACAGCATAGCAAGTTTAAATAAGGCTAGTCCGTTATCAACTTGAAAAAGTGGCACCGAGT
CGGTGCTTTTTTGTTTTAGAGCTAGAAATAGCAAGTTAAAATAAGGCTAGTCCGTTTTTAGCGCGTGCGC
CAATTCTGCAGACAAATGGCTCTAGAGGTACCCGTTACATAACTTACGGTAAATGGCCCGCCTGGCTGAC
CGCCCAACGACCCCCGCCCATTGACGTCAATAGTAACGCCAATAGGGACTTTCCATTGACGTCAATGGGT
GGAGTATTTACGGTAAACTGCCCACTTGGCAGTACATCAAGTGTATCATATGCCAAGTACGCCCCCTATT
GACGTCAATGACGGTAAATGGCCCGCCTGGCATTGTGCCCAGTACATGACCTTATGGGACTTTCCTACTT
GGCAGTACATCTACGTATTAGTCATCGCTATTACCATGGTCGAGGTGAGCCCCACGTTCTGCTTCACTCT
CCCCATCTCCCCCCCCTCCCCACCCCCAATTTTGTATTTATTTATTTTTTAATTATTTTGTGCAGCGATG
GGGGCGGGGGGGGGGGGGGGGCGCGCGCCAGGCGGGGCGGGGCGGGGCGAGGGGCGGGGCGGGGCGAGGC
GGAGAGGTGCGGCGGCAGCCAATCAGAGCGGCGCGCTCCGAAAGTTTCCTTTTATGGCGAGGCGGCGGCG
GCGGCGGCCCTATAAAAAGCGAAGCGCGCGGCGGGCGGGAGTCGCTGCGACGCTGCCTTCGCCCCGTGCC
CCGCTCCGCCGCCGCCTCGCGCCGCCCGCCCCGGCTCTGACTGACCGCGTTACTCCCACAGGTGAGCGGG
CGGGACGGCCCTTCTCCTCCGGGCTGTAATTAGCTGAGCAAGAGGTAAGGGTTTAAGGGATGGTTGGTTG
GTGGGGTATTAATGTTTAATTACCTGGAGCACCTGCCTGAAATCACTTTTTTTCAGGTTGGACCGGTGCC
ACCATGTACCCATACGATGTTCCAGATTACGCTTCGCCGAAGAAAAAGCGCAAGGTCGAAGCGTCCGACA
AGAAGTACAGCATCGGCCTGGCCATCGGCACCAACTCTGTGGGCTGGGCCGTGATCACCGACGAGTACAA
GGTGCCCAGCAAGAAATTCAAGGTGCTGGGCAACACCGACCGGCACAGCATCAAGAAGAACCTGATCGGA
GCCCTGCTGTTCGACAGCGGCGAAACAGCCGAGGCCACCCGGCTGAAGAGAACCGCCAGAAGAAGATACA
CCAGACGGAAGAACCGGATCTGCTATCTGCAAGAGATCTTCAGCAACGAGATGGCCAAGGTGGACGACAG
CTTCTTCCACAGACTGGAAGAGTCCTTCCTGGTGGAAGAGGATAAGAAGCACGAGCGGCACCCCATCTTC
GGCAACATCGTGGACGAGGTGGCCTACCACGAGAAGTACCCCACCATCTACCACCTGAGAAAGAAACTGG
TGGACAGCACCGACAAGGCCGACCTGCGGCTGATCTATCTGGCCCTGGCCCACATGATCAAGTTCCGGGG
CCACTTCCTGATCGAGGGCGACCTGAACCCCGACAACAGCGACGTGGACAAGCTGTTCATCCAGCTGGTG
CAGACCTACAACCAGCTGTTCGAGGAAAACCCCATCAACGCCAGCGGCGTGGACGCCAAGGCCATCCTGT
CTGCCAGACTGAGCAAGAGCAGACGGCTGGAAAATCTGATCGCCCAGCTGCCCGGCGAGAAGAAGAATGG
CCTGTTCGGCAACCTGATTGCCCTGAGCCTGGGCCTGACCCCCAACTTCAAGAGCAACTTCGACCTGGCC
GAGGATGCCAAACTGCAGCTGAGCAAGGACACCTACGACGACGACCTGGACAACCTGCTGGCCCAGATCG
GCGACCAGTACGCCGACCTGTTTCTGGCCGCCAAGAACCTGTCCGACGCCATCCTGCTGAGCGACATCCT
GAGAGTGAACACCGAGATCACCAAGGCCCCCCTGAGCGCCTCTATGATCAAGAGATACGACGAGCACCAC
CAGGACCTGACCCTGCTGAAAGCTCTCGTGCGGCAGCAGCTGCCTGAGAAGTACAAAGAGATTTTCTTCG
ACCAGAGCAAGAACGGCTACGCCGGCTACATTGACGGCGGAGCCAGCCAGGAAGAGTTCTACAAGTTCAT
CAAGCCCATCCTGGAAAAGATGGACGGCACCGAGGAACTGCTCGTGAAGCTGAACAGAGAGGACCTGCTG
CGGAAGCAGCGGACCTTCGACAACGGCAGCATCCCCCACCAGATCCACCTGGGAGAGCTGCACGCCATTC
TGCGGCGGCAGGAAGATTTTTACCCATTCCTGAAGGACAACCGGGAAAAGATCGAGAAGATCCTGACCTT
CCGCATCCCCTACTACGTGGGCCCTCTGGCCAGGGGAAACAGCAGATTCGCCTGGATGACCAGAAAGAGC
GAGGAAACCATCACCCCCTGGAACTTCGAGGAAGTGGTGGACAAGGGCGCTTCCGCCCAGAGCTTCATCG
AGCGGATGACCAACTTCGATAAGAACCTGCCCAACGAGAAGGTGCTGCCCAAGCACAGCCTGCTGTACGA
GTACTTCACCGTGTATAACGAGCTGACCAAAGTGAAATACGTGACCGAGGGAATGAGAAAGCCCGCCTTC
CTGAGCGGCGAGCAGAAAAAGGCCATCGTGGACCTGCTGTTCAAGACCAACCGGAAAGTGACCGTGAAGC
AGCTGAAAGAGGACTACTTCAAGAAAATCGAGTGCTTCGACTCCGTGGAAATCTCCGGCGTGGAAGATCG
GTTCAACGCCTCCCTGGGCACATACCACGATCTGCTGAAAATTATCAAGGACAAGGACTTCCTGGACAAT
GAGGAAAACGAGGACATTCTGGAAGATATCGTGCTGACCCTGACACTGTTTGAGGACAGAGAGATGATCG
AGGAACGGCTGAAAACCTATGCCCACCTGTTCGACGACAAAGTGATGAAGCAGCTGAAGCGGCGGAGATA
CACCGGCTGGGGCAGGCTGAGCCGGAAGCTGATCAACGGCATCCGGGACAAGCAGTCCGGCAAGACAATC
CTGGATTTCCTGAAGTCCGACGGCTTCGCCAACAGAAACTTCATGCAGCTGATCCACGACGACAGCCTGA
CCTTTAAAGAGGACATCCAGAAAGCCCAGGTGTCCGGCCAGGGCGATAGCCTGCACGAGCACATTGCCAA
TCTGGCCGGCAGCCCCGCCATTAAGAAGGGCATCCTGCAGACAGTGAAGGTGGTGGACGAGCTCGTGAAA
GTGATGGGCCGGCACAAGCCCGAGAACATCGTGATCGAAATGGCCAGAGAGAACCAGACCACCCAGAAGG
GACAGAAGAACAGCCGCGAGAGAATGAAGCGGATCGAAGAGGGCATCAAAGAGCTGGGCAGCCAGATCCT
GAAAGAACACCCCGTGGAAAACACCCAGCTGCAGAACGAGAAGCTGTACCTGTACTACCTGCAGAATGGG
CGGGATATGTACGTGGACCAGGAACTGGACATCAACCGGCTGTCCGACTACGATGTGGACCATATCGTGC
CTCAGAGCTTTCTGAAGGACGACTCCATCGACAACAAGGTGCTGACCAGAAGCGACAAGAACCGGGGCAA
GAGCGACAACGTGCCCTCCGAAGAGGTCGTGAAGAAGATGAAGAACTACTGGCGGCAGCTGCTGAACGCC
AAGCTGATTACCCAGAGAAAGTTCGACAATCTGACCAAGGCCGAGAGAGGCGGCCTGAGCGAACTGGATA
AGGCCGGCTTCATCAAGAGACAGCTGGTGGAAACCCGGCAGATCACAAAGCACGTGGCACAGATCCTGGA
CTCCCGGATGAACACTAAGTACGACGAGAATGACAAGCTGATCCGGGAAGTGAAAGTGATCACCCTGAAG
TCCAAGCTGGTGTCCGATTTCCGGAAGGATTTCCAGTTTTACAAAGTGCGCGAGATCAACAACTACCACC
ACGCCCACGACGCCTACCTGAACGCCGTCGTGGGAACCGCCCTGATCAAAAAGTACCCTAAGCTGGAAAG
CGAGTTCGTGTACGGCGACTACAAGGTGTACGACGTGCGGAAGATGATCGCCAAGAGCGAGCAGGAAATC
GGCAAGGCTACCGCCAAGTACTTCTTCTACAGCAACATCATGAACTTTTTCAAGACCGAGATTACCCTGG
CCAACGGCGAGATCCGGAAGCGGCCTCTGATCGAGACAAACGGCGAAACCGGGGAGATCGTGTGGGATAA
GGGCCGGGATTTTGCCACCGTGCGGAAAGTGCTGAGCATGCCCCAAGTGAATATCGTGAAAAAGACCGAG
GTGCAGACAGGCGGCTTCAGCAAAGAGTCTATCCTGCCCAAGAGGAACAGCGATAAGCTGATCGCCAGAA
AGAAGGACTGGGACCCTAAGAAGTACGGCGGCTTCGACAGCCCCACCGTGGCCTATTCTGTGCTGGTGGT
GGCCAAAGTGGAAAAGGGCAAGTCCAAGAAACTGAAGAGTGTGAAAGAGCTGCTGGGGATCACCATCATG
GAAAGAAGCAGCTTCGAGAAGAATCCCATCGACTTTCTGGAAGCCAAGGGCTACAAAGAAGTGAAAAAGG
ACCTGATCATCAAGCTGCCTAAGTACTCCCTGTTCGAGCTGGAAAACGGCCGGAAGAGAATGCTGGCCTC
TGCCGGCGAACTGCAGAAGGGAAACGAACTGGCCCTGCCCTCCAAATATGTGAACTTCCTGTACCTGGCC
AGCCACTATGAGAAGCTGAAGGGCTCCCCCGAGGATAATGAGCAGAAACAGCTGTTTGTGGAACAGCACA
AGCACTACCTGGACGAGATCATCGAGCAGATCAGCGAGTTCTCCAAGAGAGTGATCCTGGCCGACGCTAA
TCTGGACAAAGTGCTGTCCGCCTACAACAAGCACCGGGATAAGCCCATCAGAGAGCAGGCCGAGAATATC
ATCCACCTGTTTACCCTGACCAATCTGGGAGCCCCTGCCGCCTTCAAGTACTTTGACACCACCATCGACC
GGAAGAGGTACACCAGCACCAAAGAGGTGCTGGACGCCACCCTGATCCACCAGAGCATCACCGGCCTGTA
CGAGACACGGATCGACCTGTCTCAGCTGGGAGGCGACAGCCCCAAGAAGAAGAGAAAGGTGGAGGCCAGC
TAAGAATTCCTAGAGCTCGCTGATCAGCCTCGACTGTGCCTTCTAGTTGCCAGCCATCTGTTGTTTGCCC
CTCCCCCGTGCCTTCCTTGACCCTGGAAGGTGCCACTCCCACTGTCCTTTCCTAATAAAATGAGGAAATT
GCATCGCATTGTCTGAGTAGGTGTCATTCTATTCTGGGGGGTGGGGTGGGGCAGGACAGCAAGGGGGAGG
ATTGGGAAGAGAATAGCAGGCATGCTGGGGAGCGGCCGCAGGAACCCCTAGTGATGGAGTTGGCCACTCC
CTCTCTGCGCGCTCGCTCGCTCACTGAGGCCGGGCGACCAAAGGTCGCCCGACGCCCGGGCTTTGCCCGG
GCGGCCTCAGTGAGCGAGCGAGCGCGCAGCTGCCTGCAGGGGCGCCTGATGCGGTATTTTCTCCTTACGC
ATCTGTGCGGTATTTCACACCGCATA
[142 nt withheld, positions 5907-6048]
C
[141 nt withheld, positions 6050-6190]
CCTTTGACGTTGGAGTCCACGTTCTTT
[37 nt withheld, positions 6218-6254]
ACCCTATCTCGGGCTATTCTTTTGATTTATAAGGGATTTTGCCGATTTCGGCCTATTGGTTAAAAAATGA
GCTGATTTAACAAAAATTTAACGCGAATTTTAACAAAATATTAACGTTTACAATTTTATGGTGCACTCTC
AGTACAATCTGCTCTGATGCCGCATAGTTAAGCCAGCCCCGACACCCGCCAACACCCGCTGACGCGCCCT
GACGGGCTTGTCTGCTCCCGGCATCCGCTTACAGACAAGCTGTGACCGTCTCCGGGAGCTGCATGTGTCA
GAGGTTTTCACCGTCATCACCGAAACGCGCGAGACGAAAGGGCCTCGTGATACGCCTATTTTTATAGGTT
AATGTCATGATAATAATGGTTTCTTAGACGTCAGGTGGCACTTTTCGGGGAAATGTGCGCGGAACCCCTA
TTTGTTTATTTTTCTAAATACATTCAAATATGTATCCGCTCATGAGACAATAACCCTGATAAATGCTTCA
ATAATATTGAAAAAGGAAGAGTATGAGTATTCAACATTTCCGTGTCGCCCTTATTCCCTTTTTTGCGGCA
TTTTGCCTTCCTGTTTTTGCTCACCCAGAAACGCTGGTGAAAGTAAAAGATGCTGAAGATCAGTTGGGTG
CACGAGTGGGTTACATCGAACTGGATCTCAACAGCGGTAAGATCCTTGAGAGTTTTCGCCCCGAAGAACG
TTTTCCAATGATGAGCACTTTTAAAGTTCTGCTATGTGGCGCGGTATTATCCCGTATTGACGCCGGGCAA
GAGCAACTCGGTCGCCGCATACACTATTCTCAGAATGACTTGGTTGAGTACTCACCAGTCACAGAAAAGC
ATCTTACGGATGGCATGACAGTAAGAGAATTATGCAGTGCTGCCATAACCATGAGTGATAACACTGCGGC
CAACTTACTTCTGACAACGATCGGAGGACCGAAGGAGCTAACCGCTTTTTTGCACAACATGGGGGATCAT
GTAACTCGCCTTGATCGTTGGGAACCGGAGCTGAATGAAGCCATACCAAACGACGAGCGTGACACCACGA
TGCCTGTAGCAATGGCAACAACGTTGCGCAAACTATTAACTGGCGAACTACTTACTCTAGCTTCCCGGCA
ACAATTAATAGACTGGATGGAGGCGGATAAAGTTGCAGGACCACTTCTGCGCTCGGCCCTTCCGGCTGGC
TGGTTTATTGCTGATAAATCTGGAGCCGGTGAGCGTGGAAGCCGCGGTATCATTGCAGCACTGGGGCCAG
ATGGTAAGCCCTCCCGTATCGTAGTTATCTACACGACGGGGAGTCAGGCAACTATGGATGAACGAAATAG
ACAGATCGCTGAGATAGGTGCCTCACTGATTAAGCATTGGTAACTGTCAGACCAAGTTTACTCATATATA
CTTTAGATTGATTTAAAACTTCATTTTTAATTTAAAAGGATCTAGGTGAAGATCCTTTTTGATAATCTCA
TGACCAAAATCCCTTAACGTGAGTTTTCGTTCCACTGAGCGTCAGACCCCGTAGAAAAGATCAAAGGATC
TTCTTGAGATCCTTTTTTTCTGCGCGTAATCTGCTGCTTGCAAACAAAAAAACCACCGCTACCAGCGGTG
GTTTGTTTGCCGGATCAAGAGCTACCAACTCTTTTTCCGAAGGTAACTGGCTTCAGCAGAGCGCAGATAC
CAAATACTGTCCTTCTAGTGTAGCCGTAGTTAGGCCACCACTTCAAGAACTCTGTAGCACCGCCTACATA
CCTCGCTCTGCTAATCCTGTTACCAGTGGCTGCTGCCAGTGGCGATAAGTCGTGTCTTACCGGGTTGGAC
TCAAGACGATAGTTACCGGATAAGGCGCAGCGGTCGGGCTGAACGGGGGGTTCGTGCACACAGCCCAGCT
TGGAGCGAACGACCTACACCGAACTGAGATACCTACAGCGTGAGCTATGAGAAAGCGCCACGCTTCCCGA
AGGGAGAAAGGCGGACAGGTATCCGGTAAGCGGCAGGGTCGGAACAGGAGAGCGCACGAGGGAGCTTCCA
GGGGGAAACGCCTGGTATCTTTATAGTCCTGTCGGGTTTCGCCACCTCTGACTTGAGCGTCGATTTTTGT
GATGCTCGTCAGGGGGGCGGAGCCTATGGAAAAACGCCAGCAACGCGGCCTTTTTACGGTTCCTGGCCTT
TTGCTGGCCTTTTGCTCACATGT
Features (pLannotate 1.2.2; 18 found; start..end, strand, type, name):
      1..241     +  promoter       U6 promoter: RNA polymerase III promoter for human U6 snRNA
    289..356     +  misc_RNA       tracrRNA (fragment): trans-activating CRISPR RNA for the Streptococcus pyogenes CRISPR/Cas9 system
    363..406     +  misc_RNA       gRNA scaffold (fragment): guide RNA scaffold for the Streptococcus pyogenes CRISPR/Cas9 system
    453..738     +  enhancer       CMV enhancer: human cytomegalovirus immediate early enhancer; contains an 18-bp deletion relative to the standard CMV enhancer
    740..1017    +  promoter       chicken β-actin promoter: No description available
   1018..1246    +  intron         hybrid intron: hybrid between chicken β-actin (CBA) and minute virus of mice (MMV) introns (Gray et al., 2011)
   1267..1294    +  CDS            3xHA (fragment): three tandem HA epitope tags
   1327..3042    +  CDS            Cas9(N): N-terminal portion of Streptococcus pyogenes Cas9 (Zetsche et al., 2015)
   2929..5427    +  CDS            Cas9(C): C-terminal portion of Streptococcus pyogenes Cas9 (Zetsche et al., 2015)
   5494..5605    +  polyA_signal   bGH poly(A) signal: bovine growth hormone polyadenylation signal
   5710..5850    +  repeat_region  AAV2 ITR: inverted terminal repeat of adeno-associated virus serotype 2 inverted
   5855..5906    -  misc_feature   bom (fragment): basis of mobility region from pBR322
   5925..6305    +  rep_origin     M13 ori (sequence partly withheld): M13 bacteriophage origin of replication; arrow indicates direction of (+) strand synthesis
   6381..6430    -  misc_feature   bom (fragment): basis of mobility region from pBR322
   6532..6567    -  CDS            rop (fragment): Rop protein, which maintains plasmids at low copy number; rop
   6662..6766    +  promoter       AmpR promoter: bla
   6767..7627    +  CDS            AmpR: β-lactamase; bla; confers resistance to ampicillin, carbenicillin, and related antibiotics
   7798..8386    +  rep_origin     ori: high-copy-number ColE1/pMB1/pBR322/pUC origin of replication
