>Addgene plasmid #122338 | px335-sgRNA-EF(Cas9n)-Birc6-R | addgene full sequence | sequence record 238551 | Addgene NGS Result
GAGGGCCTATTTCCCATGATTCCTTCATATTTGCATATACGATACAAGGCTGTTAGAGAGATAATTGGAA
TTAATTTGACTGTAAACACAAAGATATTAGTACAAAATACGTGACGTAGAAAGTAATAATTTCTTGGGTA
GTTTGCAGTTTTAAAATTATGTTTTAAAATGGACTATCATATGCTTACCGTAACTTGAAAGTATTTCGAT
TTCTTGGCTTTATATATCTTGTGGAAAGGACGAAACACCGGCTCATAATTGGAAGTCACTGTTTAAGAGC
TATGCTGGAAACAGCATAGCAAGTTTAAATAAGGCTAGTCCGTTATCAACTTGAAAAAGTGGCACCGAGT
CGGTGCTTTTTTGTTTTAGAGCTAGAAATAGCAAGTTAAAATAAGGCTAGTCCGTTTTTAGCGCGTGCGC
CAATTCTGCAGACAAATGGCTCTAGAGGTACCCGTTACATAACTTACGGTAAATGGCCCGCCTGGCTGAC
CGCCCAACGACCCCCGCCCATTGACGTCAATAGTAACGCCAATAGGGACTTTCCATTGACGTCAATGGGT
GGAGTATTTACGGTAAACTGCCCACTTGGCAGTACATCAAGTGTATCATATGCCAAGTACGCCCCCTATT
GACGTCAATGACGGTAAATGGCCCGCCTGGCATTGTGCCCAGTACATGACCTTATGGGACTTTCCTACTT
GGCAGTACATCTACGTATTAGTCATCGCTATTACCATGGTCGAGGTGAGCCCCACGTTCTGCTTCACTCT
CCCCATCTCCCCCCCCTCCCCACCCCCAATTTTGTATTTATTTATTTTTTAATTATTTTGTGCAGCGATG
GGGGCGGGGGGGGGGGGGGGGCGCGCGCCRGGSGGGGGGGGGGGGGGGGGGGGGGGGGGGGGGGGGGGGG
GGGGGGGGGCGGCGGCAGCCAATCAGAGCGGCGCGCTCCGAAAGTTTCCTTTTATGGCGAGGCGGCGGCG
GCGGCGGCCCTATAAAAAGCGAAGCGCGCGGCGGGCGGGAGTCGCTGCGCGCTGCCTTCGCCCCGTGCCC
CGCTCCGCCGCCGCCTCGCGCCGCCCGCCCCGGCTCTGACTGACCGCGTTACTCCCACAGGTGAGCGGGC
GGGACGGCCCTTCTCCTCCGGGCTGTAATTAGCTGAGCAAGAGGTAAGGGTTTAAGGGATGGTTGGTTGG
TGGGGTATTAATGTTTAATTACCTGGAGCACCTGCCTGAAATCACTTTTTTTCAGGTTGGACCGGTGCCA
CCATGTACCCATACGATGTTCCAGATTACGCTTCGCCGAAGAAAAAGCGCAAGGTCGAAGCGTCCGACAA
GAAGTACAGCATCGGCCTGGCCATCGGCACCAACTCTGTGGGCTGGGCCGTGATCACCGACGAGTACAAG
GTGCCCAGCAAGAAATTCAAGGTGCTGGGCAACACCGACCGGCACAGCATCAAGAAGAACCTGATCGGAG
CCCTGCTGTTCGACAGCGGCGAAACAGCCGAGGCCACCCGGCTGAAGAGAACCGCCAGAAGAAGATACAC
CAGACGGAAGAACCGGATCTGCTATCTGCAAGAGATCTTCAGCAACGAGATGGCCAAGGTGGACGACAGC
TTCTTCCACAGACTGGAAGAGTCCTTCCTGGTGGAAGAGGATAAGAAGCACGAGCGGCACCCCATCTTCG
GCAACATCGTGGACGAGGTGGCCTACCACGAGAAGTACCCCACCATCTACCACCTGAGAAAGAAACTGGT
GGACAGCACCGACAAGGCCGACCTGCGGCTGATCTATCTGGCCCTGGCCCACATGATCAAGTTCCGGGGC
CACTTCCTGATCGAGGGCGACCTGAACCCCGACAACAGCGACGTGGACAAGCTGTTCATCCAGCTGGTGC
AGACCTACAACCAGCTGTTCGAGGAAAACCCCATCAACGCCAGCGGCGTGGACGCCAAGGCCATCCTGTC
TGCCAGACTGAGCAAGAGCAGACGGCTGGAAAATCTGATCGCCCAGCTGCCCGGCGAGAAGAAGAATGGC
CTGTTCGGCAACCTGATTGCCCTGAGCCTGGGCCTGACCCCCAACTTCAAGAGCAACTTCGACCTGGCCG
AGGATGCCAAACTGCAGCTGAGCAAGGACACCTACGACGACGACCTGGACAACCTGCTGGCCCAGATCGG
CGACCAGTACGCCGACCTGTTTCTGGCCGCCAAGAACCTGTCCGACGCCATCCTGCTGAGCGACATCCTG
AGAGTGAACACCGAGATCACCAAGGCCCCCCTGAGCGCCTCTATGATCAAGAGATACGACGAGCACCACC
AGGACCTGACCCTGCTGAAAGCTCTCGTGCGGCAGCAGCTGCCTGAGAAGTACAAAGAGATTTTCTTCGA
CCAGAGCAAGAACGGCTACGCCGGCTACATTGACGGCGGAGCCAGCCAGGAAGAGTTCTACAAGTTCATC
AAGCCCATCCTGGAAAAGATGGACGGCACCGAGGAACTGCTCGTGAAGCTGAACAGAGAGGACCTGCTGC
GGAAGCAGCGGACCTTCGACAACGGCAGCATCCCCCACCAGATCCACCTGGGAGAGCTGCACGCCATTCT
GCGGCGGCAGGAAGATTTTTACCCATTCCTGAAGGACAACCGGGAAAAGATCGAGAAGATCCTGACCTTC
CGCATCCCCTACTACGTGGGCCCTCTGGCCAGGGGAAACAGCAGATTCGCCTGGATGACCAGAAAGAGCG
AGGAAACCATCACCCCCTGGAACTTCGAGGAAGTGGTGGACAAGGGCGCTTCCGCCCAGAGCTTCATCGA
GCGGATGACCAACTTCGATAAGAACCTGCCCAACGAGAAGGTGCTGCCCAAGCACAGCCTGCTGTACGAG
TACTTCACCGTGTATAACGAGCTGACCAAAGTGAAATACGTGACCGAGGGAATGAGAAAGCCCGCCTTCC
TGAGCGGCGAGCAGAAAAAGGCCATCGTGGACCTGCTGTTCAAGACCAACCGGAAAGTGACCGTGAAGCA
GCTGAAAGAGGACTACTTCAAGAAAATCGAGTGCTTCGACTCCGTGGAAATCTCCGGCGTGGAAGATCGG
TTCAACGCCTCCCTGGGCACATACCACGATCTGCTGAAAATTATCAAGGACAAGGACTTCCTGGACAATG
AGGAAAACGAGGACATTCTGGAAGATATCGTGCTGACCCTGACACTGTTTGAGGACAGAGAGATGATCGA
GGAACGGCTGAAAACCTATGCCCACCTGTTCGACGACAAAGTGATGAAGCAGCTGAAGCGGCGGAGATAC
ACCGGCTGGGGCAGGCTGAGCCGGAAGCTGATCAACGGCATCCGGGACAAGCAGTCCGGCAAGACAATCC
TGGATTTCCTGAAGTCCGACGGCTTCGCCAACAGAAACTTCATGCAGCTGATCCACGACGACAGCCTGAC
CTTTAAAGAGGACATCCAGAAAGCCCAGGTGTCCGGCCAGGGCGATAGCCTGCACGAGCACATTGCCAAT
CTGGCCGGCAGCCCCGCCATTAAGAAGGGCATCCTGCAGACAGTGAAGGTGGTGGACGAGCTCGTGAAAG
TGATGGGCCGGCACAAGCCCGAGAACATCGTGATCGAAATGGCCAGAGAGAACCAGACCACCCAGAAGGG
ACAGAAGAACAGCCGCGAGAGAATGAAGCGGATCGAAGAGGGCATCAAAGAGCTGGGCAGCCAGATCCTG
AAAGAACACCCCGTGGAAAACACCCAGCTGCAGAACGAGAAGCTGTACCTGTACTACCTGCAGAATGGGC
GGGATATGTACGTGGACCAGGAACTGGACATCAACCGGCTGTCCGACTACGATGTGGACCATATCGTGCC
TCAGAGCTTTCTGAAGGACGACTCCATCGACAACAAGGTGCTGACCAGAAGCGACAAGAACCGGGGCAAG
AGCGACAACGTGCCCTCCGAAGAGGTCGTGAAGAAGATGAAGAACTACTGGCGGCAGCTGCTGAACGCCA
AGCTGATTACCCAGAGAAAGTTCGACAATCTGACCAAGGCCGAGAGAGGCGGCCTGAGCGAACTGGATAA
GGCCGGCTTCATCAAGAGACAGCTGGTGGAAACCCGGCAGATCACAAAGCACGTGGCACAGATCCTGGAC
TCCCGGATGAACACTAAGTACGACGAGAATGACAAGCTGATCCGGGAAGTGAAAGTGATCACCCTGAAGT
CCAAGCTGGTGTCCGATTTCCGGAAGGATTTCCAGTTTTACAAAGTGCGCGAGATCAACAACTACCACCA
CGCCCACGACGCCTACCTGAACGCCGTCGTGGGAACCGCCCTGATCAAAAAGTACCCTAAGCTGGAAAGC
GAGTTCGTGTACGGCGACTACAAGGTGTACGACGTGCGGAAGATGATCGCCAAGAGCGAGCAGGAAATCG
GCAAGGCTACCGCCAAGTACTTCTTCTACAGCAACATCATGAACTTTTTCAAGACCGAGATTACCCTGGC
CAACGGCGAGATCCGGAAGCGGCCTCTGATCGAGACAAACGGCGAAACCGGGGAGATCGTGTGGGATAAG
GGCCGGGATTTTGCCACCGTGCGGAAAGTGCTGAGCATGCCCCAAGTGAATATCGTGAAAAAGACCGAGG
TGCAGACAGGCGGCTTCAGCAAAGAGTCTATCCTGCCCAAGAGGAACAGCGATAAGCTGATCGCCAGAAA
GAAGGACTGGGACCCTAAGAAGTACGGCGGCTTCGACAGCCCCACCGTGGCCTATTCTGTGCTGGTGGTG
GCCAAAGTGGAAAAGGGCAAGTCCAAGAAACTGAAGAGTGTGAAAGAGCTGCTGGGGATCACCATCATGG
AAAGAAGCAGCTTCGAGAAGAATCCCATCGACTTTCTGGAAGCCAAGGGCTACAAAGAAGTGAAAAAGGA
CCTGATCATCAAGCTGCCTAAGTACTCCCTGTTCGAGCTGGAAAACGGCCGGAAGAGAATGCTGGCCTCT
GCCGGCGAACTGCAGAAGGGAAACGAACTGGCCCTGCCCTCCAAATATGTGAACTTCCTGTACCTGGCCA
GCCACTATGAGAAGCTGAAGGGCTCCCCCGAGGATAATGAGCAGAAACAGCTGTTTGTGGAACAGCACAA
GCACTACCTGGACGAGATCATCGAGCAGATCAGCGAGTTCTCCAAGAGAGTGATCCTGGCCGACGCTAAT
CTGGACAAAGTGCTGTCCGCCTACAACAAGCACCGGGATAAGCCCATCAGAGAGCAGGCCGAGAATATCA
TCCACCTGTTTACCCTGACCAATCTGGGAGCCCCTGCCGCCTTCAAGTACTTTGACACCACCATCGACCG
GAAGAGGTACACCAGCACCAAAGAGGTGCTGGACGCCACCCTGATCCACCAGAGCATCACCGGCCTGTAC
GAGACACGGATCGACCTGTCTCAGCTGGGAGGCGACAGCCCCAAGAAGAAGAGAAAGGTGGAGGCCAGCT
AAGAATTCCTAGAGCTCGCTGATCAGCCTCGACTGTGCCTTCTAGTTGCCAGCCATCTGTTGTTTGCCCC
TCCCCCGTGCCTTCCTTGACCCTGGAAGGTGCCACTCCCACTGTCCTTTCCTAATAAAATGAGGAAATTG
CATCGCATTGTCTGAGTAGGTGTCATTCTATTCTGGGGGGTGGGGTGGGGCAGGACAGCAAGGGGGAGGA
TTGGGAAGAGAATAGCAGGCATGCTGGGGAGCGGCCGCAGGAACCCCTAGTGATGGAGTTGGCCACTCCC
TCTCTGCGCGCTCGCTCGCTCACTGAGGCCGGGCGACCAAAGGTCGCCCGACGCCCGGGCTTTGCCCGGG
CGGCCTCAGTGAGCGAGCGAGCGCGCAGCTGCCTGCAGGGGCGCCTGATGCGGTATTTTCTCCTTACGCA
TCTGTGCGGTATTTCACACCGCATA
[95 nt withheld, positions 5906-6000]
T
[46 nt withheld, positions 6002-6047]
C
[141 nt withheld, positions 6049-6189]
CCTTTGACGTTGGAGTCCACGTTCTTT
[37 nt withheld, positions 6217-6253]
ACTCTATCTCGGGCTATTCTTTTGATTTATAAGGGATTTTGCCGATTTCGGTCTATTGGTTAAAAAATGA
GCTGATTTAACAAAAATTTAACGCGAATTTTAACAAAATATTAACGTTTACAATTTTATGGTGCACTCTC
AGTACAATCTGCTCTGATGCCGCATAGTTAAGCCAGCCCCGACACCCGCCAACACCCGCTGACGCGCCCT
GACGGGCTTGTCTGCTCCCGGCATCCGCTTACAGACAAGCTGTGACCGTCTCCGGGAGCTGCATGTGTCA
GAGGTTTTCACCGTCATCACCGAAACGCGCGAGACGAAAGGGCCTCGTGATACGCCTATTTTTATAGGTT
AATGTCATGATAATAATGGTTTCTTAGACGTCAGGTGGCACTTTTCGGGGAAATGTGCGCGGAACCCCTA
TTTGTTTATTTTTCTAAATACATTCAAATATGTATCCGCTCATGAGACAATAACCCTGATAAATGCTTCA
ATAATATTGAAAAAGGAAGAGTATGAGTATTCAACATTTCCGTGTCGCCCTTATTCCCTTTTTTGCGGCA
TTTTGCCTTCCTGTTTTTGCTCACCCAGAAACGCTGGTGAAAGTAAAAGATGCTGAAGATCAGTTGGGTG
CACGAGTGGGTTACATCGAACTGGATCTCAACAGCGGTAAGATCCTTGAGAGTTTTCGCCCCGAAGAACG
TTTTCCAATGATGAGCACTTTTAAAGTTCTGCTATGTGGCGCGGTATTATCCCGTATTGACGCCGGGCAA
GAGCAACTCGGTCGCCGCATACACTATTCTCAGAATGACTTGGTTGAGTACTCACCAGTCACAGAAAAGC
ATCTTACGGATGGCATGACAGTAAGAGAATTATGCAGTGCTGCCATAACCATGAGTGATAACACTGCGGC
CAACTTACTTCTGACAACGATCGGAGGACCGAAGGAGCTAACCGCTTTTTTGCACAACATGGGGGATCAT
GTAACTCGCCTTGATCGTTGGGAACCGGAGCTGAATGAAGCCATACCAAACGACGAGCGTGACACCACGA
TGCCTGTAGCAATGGCAACAACGTTGCGCAAACTATTAACTGGCGAACTACTTACTCTAGCTTCCCGGCA
ACAATTAATAGACTGGATGGAGGCGGATAAAGTTGCAGGACCACTTCTGCGCTCGGCCCTTCCGGCTGGC
TGGTTTATTGCTGATAAATCTGGAGCCGGTGAGCGTGGAAGCCGCGGTATCATTGCAGCACTGGGGCCAG
ATGGTAAGCCCTCCCGTATCGTAGTTATCTACACGACGGGGAGTCAGGCAACTATGGATGAACGAAATAG
ACAGATCGCTGAGATAGGTGCCTCACTGATTAAGCATTGGTAACTGTCAGACCAAGTTTACTCATATATA
CTTTAGATTGATTTAAAACTTCATTTTTAATTTAAAAGGATCTAGGTGAAGATCCTTTTTGATAATCTCA
TGACCAAAATCCCTTAACGTGAGTTTTCGTTCCACTGAGCGTCAGACCCCGTAGAAAAGATCAAAGGATC
TTCTTGAGATCCTTTTTTTCTGCGCGTAATCTGCTGCTTGCAAACAAAAAAACCACCGCTACCAGCGGTG
GTTTGTTTGCCGGATCAAGAGCTACCAACTCTTTTTCCGAAGGTAACTGGCTTCAGCAGAGCGCAGATAC
CAAATACTGTTCTTCTAGTGTAGCCGTAGTTAGGCCACCACTTCAAGAACTCTGTAGCACCGCCTACATA
CCTCGCTCTGCTAATCCTGTTACCAGTGGCTGCTGCCAGTGGCGATAAGTCGTGTCTTACCGGGTTGGAC
TCAAGACGATAGTTACCGGATAAGGCGCAGCGGTCGGGCTGAACGGGGGGTTCGTGCACACAGCCCAGCT
TGGAGCGAACGACCTACACCGAACTGAGATACCTACAGCGTGAGCTATGAGAAAGCGCCACGCTTCCCGA
AGGGAGAAAGGCGGACAGGTATCCGGTAAGCGGCAGGGTCGGAACAGGAGAGCGCACGAGGGAGCTTCCA
GGGGGAAACGCCTGGTATCTTTATAGTCCTGTCGGGTTTCGCCACCTCTGACTTGAGCGTCGATTTTTGT
GATGCTCGTCAGGGGGGCGGAGCCTATGGAAAAACGCCAGCAACGCGGCCTTTTTACGGTTCCTGGCCTT
TTGCTGGCCTTTTGCTCACATGT
Features (pLannotate 1.2.2; 19 found; start..end, strand, type, name):
      1..241     +  promoter       U6 promoter: RNA polymerase III promoter for human U6 snRNA
    289..356     +  misc_RNA       tracrRNA (fragment): trans-activating CRISPR RNA for the Streptococcus pyogenes CRISPR/Cas9 system
    363..406     +  misc_RNA       gRNA scaffold (fragment): guide RNA scaffold for the Streptococcus pyogenes CRISPR/Cas9 system
    453..738     +  enhancer       CMV enhancer: human cytomegalovirus immediate early enhancer; contains an 18-bp deletion relative to the standard CMV enhancer
    740..863     +  promoter       chicken β-actin promoter (fragment): contains a 21-bp deletion relative to the standard chicken β-actin promoter
    898..921     +  promoter       chicken β-actin promoter (fragment): No description available
   1018..1245    +  intron         hybrid intron: hybrid between chicken β-actin (CBA) and minute virus of mice (MMV) introns (Gray et al., 2011)
   1266..1293    +  CDS            3xHA (fragment): three tandem HA epitope tags
   1326..3041    +  CDS            Cas9(N): N-terminal portion of Streptococcus pyogenes Cas9 (Zetsche et al., 2015)
   2928..5426    +  CDS            Cas9(C): C-terminal portion of Streptococcus pyogenes Cas9 (Zetsche et al., 2015)
   5493..5604    +  polyA_signal   bGH poly(A) signal: bovine growth hormone polyadenylation signal
   5709..5849    +  repeat_region  AAV2 ITR: inverted terminal repeat of adeno-associated virus serotype 2 inverted
   5854..5905    -  misc_feature   bom (fragment): basis of mobility region from pBR322
   5924..6379    +  rep_origin     f1 ori (sequence partly withheld): f1 bacteriophage origin of replication; arrow indicates direction of (+) strand synthesis
   6380..6429    -  misc_feature   bom (fragment): basis of mobility region from pBR322
   6531..6566    -  CDS            rop (fragment): Rop protein, which maintains plasmids at low copy number; rop
   6661..6765    +  promoter       AmpR promoter: bla
   6766..7626    +  CDS            AmpR: β-lactamase; bla; confers resistance to ampicillin, carbenicillin, and related antibiotics
   7797..8385    +  rep_origin     ori: high-copy-number ColE1/pMB1/pBR322/pUC origin of replication
