[The description below was written by a language model from this plasmid's Addgene catalogue record and pLannotate feature annotations shown in this document.]
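Description:
px335-sgRNA-EF(Cas9n)-Birc6-R is a mammalian expression plasmid of about 8.4 kb, built on the px335 backbone, that delivers both components of a CRISPR nickase system from one molecule. It is maintained in E. coli as a high-copy plasmid through a ColE1/pUC-type origin and selected with ampicillin via the β-lactamase gene. The backbone also carries an f1/M13 phage origin and a single annotated AAV2 inverted terminal repeat downstream of the Cas9 cassette. With only one ITR annotated, the record gives no indication that the plasmid is meant for AAV packaging.

The first cassette uses the human U6 RNA polymerase III promoter to transcribe a single guide RNA whose 20-nt spacer targets mouse Birc6. The spacer was inserted between BbsI sites that were destroyed during cloning. The depositor replaced the standard scaffold with the optimized sgRNA(F+E) design, which probably explains why the annotation software recognises the scaffold only as tracrRNA and gRNA scaffold fragments.

The second cassette places Streptococcus pyogenes Cas9 under a CMV enhancer/chicken β-actin promoter with a hybrid intron and terminates it with the bGH polyadenylation signal. The overlapping Cas9(N) and Cas9(C) annotations together cover one continuous coding region, preceded by a short match to an epitope tag sequence. The catalogue describes the enzyme as a nickase, but the feature tables do not mark the inactivating mutation.

The "-R" suffix suggests this guide is one of a pair, as a nickase cuts only one strand and is normally used with two offset guides, but the record does not describe a partner. The associated publication concerns transcriptional bursting in mouse embryonic stem cells. The depositor and sequencing-derived records differ by one nucleotide in length and agree in overall layout.
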