Addgene plasmid #122338: px335-sgRNA-EF(Cas9n)-Birc6-R
Purpose: Expresses sgRNA targeting mouse Birc6 and Cas9 nickase in mammalian cells
Depositing lab: Hiroshi Ochiai. Depositing organization: Hiroshima University. Publication: Genome-wide kinetic properties of transcriptional bursting in mouse embryonic stem cells. Ochiai H, Hayashi T, Umeda M, Yoshimura M, Harada A, Shimizu Y, Nakano K, Saitoh N, Liu Z, Yamamoto T, Okamura T, Ohkawa Y, Kimura H, Nikaido I. Sci Adv. 2020 Jun 17;6(25):eaaz6699. doi: 10.1126/sciadv.aaz6699. eCollection 2020 Jun. PubMed 32596448.
Backbone
  Vector backbone: px335
  Backbone size w/o insert (bp): 8427
  Total vector size (bp): 8447
  Modifications to backbone: We applied an optimized sgRNA design (sgRNA(F+E)) (Chen et al., Cell, 2013)
  Vector type: Mammalian Expression
Growth in bacteria
  Bacterial resistance: Ampicillin, 100 μg/mL
  Growth temperature: 37°C
  Growth strain: DH5alpha
  Copy number: High Copy
Gene/Insert
  Gene/Insert name: sgRNA for mouse Birc6
  gRNA/shRNA sequence: GCTCATAATTGGAAGTCACT
  Species: Synthetic
  Cloning method: Restriction Enzyme; 5′ cloning site BbsI (destroyed during cloning); 3′ cloning site BbsI (destroyed during cloning)
  Sequencing primers: 5′ LKO1_5_primer
Terms and licenses: Academic/Nonprofit Terms; Industry Terms: Not Available to Industry
How to cite: px335-sgRNA-EF(Cas9n)-Birc6-R was a gift from Hiroshi Ochiai (Addgene plasmid # 122338 ; http://n2t.net/addgene:122338 ; RRID:Addgene_122338)
